Addgene plasmid #201475: NbV5-LgBit
Purpose: NanoBit detection of V5-tagged protein
Depositing lab: Patrick Giguère. Depositing organization: University of Ottawa. Publication: Development of a V5-tag-directed nanobody and its implementation as an intracellular biosensor of GPCR signalling. Zeghal M, Matte K, Venes A, Patel S, Laroche G, Sarvan S, Joshi M, Rain JC, Couture JF, Giguere PM. J Biol Chem. 2023 Jul 28:105107. doi: 10.1016/j.jbc.2023.105107. PubMed 37517699.
Backbone
  Vector backbone: pcDNA6/ V5-HisA
  Backbone manufacturer: Invitrogen
  Backbone size w/o insert (bp): 5502
  Vector type: Mammalian Expression
  Selectable markers: Blasticidin
Growth in bacteria
  Bacterial resistance: Ampicillin, 100 μg/mL
  Growth temperature: 37°C
  Growth strain: DH5alpha
  Copy number: High Copy
Gene/Insert
  Gene/Insert name: NbV5-LgBit
  Species: Synthetic
  Insert size (bp): 891
  Promoter: CMV
  Tag / fusion protein: LgBit (C terminal on insert)
  Cloning method: Restriction Enzyme; 5′ cloning site HindIII (not destroyed); 3′ cloning site XbaI (not destroyed)
  Sequencing primers: 5′ CMV-F; 3′ Bgh-R
Resource information
  A portion of this plasmid was derived from a plasmid made by: Synthetic
Terms and licenses: Academic/Nonprofit Terms; Industry Terms: Not Available to Industry
How to cite: NbV5-LgBit was a gift from Patrick Giguère (Addgene plasmid # 201475 ; http://n2t.net/addgene:201475 ; RRID:Addgene_201475)
