[The description below was written by a language model from this plasmid's Addgene catalogue record and pLannotate feature annotations shown in this document.]
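Description:
NbV5-LgBit is a mammalian expression plasmid built on the Invitrogen pcDNA6/V5-HisA backbone. It encodes a synthetic 891 bp fusion of a V5-tag-directed nanobody (NbV5) with the LgBit fragment of split NanoLuc luciferase at its C terminus. The insert was cloned between HindIII and XbaI sites and is transcribed from the human cytomegalovirus immediate early enhancer/promoter, with a bovine growth hormone polyadenylation signal downstream. A T7 promoter sits just upstream of the coding region. In the feature table the nanobody appears as an immunoglobulin heavy-chain variable-domain-like fragment, which is the expected similarity match for a single-domain antibody, and LgBit appears as a partial NanoLuc match. The backbone's V5 epitope sequence is still annotated downstream of the insert, but the record does not state whether it is translated in frame with the fusion or excluded by a stop codon.

In bacteria the plasmid is maintained at high copy through a ColE1/pUC-type origin and selected with ampicillin via β-lactamase. An f1 origin is also present. For mammalian cells, a blasticidin S deaminase gene driven by tandem SV40 early and EM7 promoters and followed by an SV40 polyadenylation signal allows blasticidin selection. Several short annotated fragments (HIV-1 LTR, bleomycin resistance, lacI, bom) look like partial matches rather than functional parts.

The stated purpose is NanoBit detection of V5-tagged proteins. The intracellularly expressed nanobody brings LgBit to a V5-tagged target, and luminescence is reconstituted when the complementary small NanoLuc fragment on a partner protein comes into proximity. The associated publication describes using the nanobody as an intracellular biosensor of GPCR signalling.
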