Features (pLannotate 1.2.2; 24 found; start..end, strand, type, name):
     28..80      -  misc_feature   bom (fragment): basis of mobility region from pBR322
    235..614     +  enhancer       CMV enhancer: human cytomegalovirus immediate early enhancer
    615..818     +  promoter       CMV promoter: human cytomegalovirus (CMV) immediate early promoter
    814..847     +  LTR            5' LTR (truncated) (fragment): truncated 5' long terminal repeat (LTR) from HIV-1
    863..881     +  promoter       T7 promoter: promoter for bacteriophage T7 RNA polymerase
    890..1219    +  CDS            IGHV3-23 (fragment): HV323_HUMAN - Experimental evidence at protein level: Swiss-Prot protein existence level 1. V region of the variable domain of immunoglobulin heavy chains that participates in the antigen recognition (PubMed:24600447). Immunoglobulins, also known as antibodies, are membrane-bound or secreted glycoproteins produced by B lymphocytes. In the recognition phase of humoral immunity, the membrane-bound immunoglobulins serve as receptors which, upon binding of a specific antigen, trigger the clonal expansion and differentiation of B lymphocytes into immunoglobulins- secreting plasma cells. Secreted im
   1334..1804    +  CDS            Nluc (fragment): NanoLuc® luciferase human codon-optimized
   1833..1874    +  CDS            V5 tag: epitope tag from simian virus 5
   1930..2154    +  polyA_signal   bGH poly(A) signal: bovine growth hormone polyadenylation signal
   2158..2179    +  promoter       SV40 promoter (fragment): SV40 enhancer and early promoter
   2200..2628    +  rep_origin     f1 ori (sequence partly withheld): f1 bacteriophage origin of replication; arrow indicates direction of (+) strand synthesis
   2642..2971    +  promoter       SV40 promoter: SV40 enhancer and early promoter
   3019..3066    +  promoter       EM7 promoter: synthetic bacterial promoter&nbsp
   3085..3483    +  CDS            BSD: blasticidin S deaminase; Aspergillus terreus BSD; confers resistance to blasticidin
   3484..3511    +  CDS            BleoR (fragment): antibiotic-binding protein; Sh ble from Streptoalloteichus hindustanus; confers resistance to bleomycin, phleomycin, and Zeocin™
   3521..3646    +  CDS            ble (fragment): BLE_KLEPN - Experimental evidence at protein level: Swiss-Prot protein existence level 1. Binding protein with a strong affinity to the bleomycin family of antibiotics. Binds to CL990; an antimitotic-antibiotic compound. From Klebsiella pneumoniae.
   3641..3762    +  polyA_signal   SV40 poly(A) signal: SV40 polyadenylation signal
   3835..3851    -  protein_bind   lac operator: The lac repressor binds to the lac operator to inhibit transcription in E. coli. This inhibition can be relieved by adding lactose or isopropyl-β-D-thiogalactopyranoside (IPTG). lac repressor encoded by lacI
   3859..3889    -  promoter       lac promoter: promoter for the E. coli lac operon
   3904..3925    -  protein_bind   CAP binding site: CAP binding activates transcription in the presence of cAMP. E. coli catabolite activator protein
   3938..4030    -  CDS            lacI (fragment): lac repressor; lacI; The lac repressor binds to the lac operator to inhibit transcription in E. coli. This inhibition can be relieved by adding lactose or isopropyl-β-D-thiogalactopyranoside (IPTG).
   4213..4801    -  rep_origin     ori: high-copy-number ColE1/pMB1/pBR322/pUC origin of replication
   4972..5832    -  CDS            AmpR: β-lactamase; bla; confers resistance to ampicillin, carbenicillin, and related antibiotics
   5833..5937    -  promoter       AmpR promoter: bla
>Addgene plasmid #201475 | NbV5-LgBit | addgene full sequence | sequence record 395156 | Addgene NGS Result
GACGGATCGGGAGATCTCCCGATCCCCTATGGTGCACTCTCAGTACAATCTGCTCTGATGCCGCATAGTT
AAGCCAGTATCTGCTCCCTGCTTGTGTGTTGGAGGTCGCTGAGTAGTGCGCGAGCAAAATTTAAGCTACA
ACAAGGCAAGGCTTGACCGACAATTGCATGAAGAATCTGCTTAGGGTTAGGCGTTTTGCGCTGCTTCGCG
ATGTACGGGCCAGATATACGCGTTGACATTGATTATTGACTAGTTATTAATAGTAATCAATTACGGGGTC
ATTAGTTCATAGCCCATATATGGAGTTCCGCGTTACATAACTTACGGTAAATGGCCCGCCTGGCTGACCG
CCCAACGACCCCCGCCCATTGACGTCAATAATGACGTATGTTCCCATAGTAACGCCAATAGGGACTTTCC
ATTGACGTCAATGGGTGGAGTATTTACGGTAAACTGCCCACTTGGCAGTACATCAAGTGTATCATATGCC
AAGTACGCCCCCTATTGACGTCAATGACGGTAAATGGCCCGCCTGGCATTATGCCCAGTACATGACCTTA
TGGGACTTTCCTACTTGGCAGTACATCTACGTATTAGTCATCGCTATTACCATGGTGATGCGGTTTTGGC
AGTACATCAATGGGCGTGGATAGCGGTTTGACTCACGGGGATTTCCAAGTCTCCACCCCATTGACGTCAA
TGGGAGTTTGTTTTGGCACCAAAATCAACGGGACTTTCCAAAATGTCGTAACAACTCCGCCCCATTGACG
CAAATGGGCGGTAGGCGTGTACGGTGGGAGGTCTATATAAGCAGAGCTCTCTGGCTAACTAGAGAACCCA
CTGCTTACTGGCTTATCGAAATTAATACGACTCACTATAGGGAGACCCAAGCTGGCTAGCGTTTAAACTT
AAGCTTGCCACCATGGCTGAAGTGCAGCTGCAAGCCAGCGGCGGAGGCTTCGTGCAGCCCGGCGGATCTC
TGAGACTGTCTTGTGCCGCTTCTGGCACCACCAGCTTCGGCGATACAATGGGCTGGTTCCGGCAGGCCCC
TGGAAAGGAAAGAGAGTTTGTGTCCGCCATCTCCAGACAGGGCGACAAGCACTACTATGCCGACAGCGTG
AAAGGCAGATTCACAATCAGCCGGGACAACAGCAAGAACACCGTGTACCTGCAGATGAACTCTCTGAGAG
CCGAAGATACCGCCACCTACTACTGCGCCGAGTGGATGAATACCAGACGCGAGTTCATCACCCCTTACTG
GGGCCAGGGAACACAGGTGACCGTGTCTAGCGGATCCGGTGGTGGCGGGAGCGGAGGTGGAGGGTCGTCA
GGTGTCTTCACACTCGAAGATTTCGTTGGGGACTGGGAACAGACAGCCGCCTACAACCTGGACCAAGTCC
TTGAACAGGGAGGTGTGTCCAGTTTGCTGCAGAATCTCGCCGTGTCCGTAACTCCGATCCAAAGGATTGT
CCGGAGCGGTGAAAATGCCCTGAAGATCGACATCCATGTCATCATCCCGTATGAAGGTCTGAGCGCCGAC
CAAATGGCCCAGATCGAAGAGGTGTTTAAGGTGGTGTACCCTGTGGATGATCATCACTTTAAGGTGATCC
TGCCCTATGGCACACTGGTAATCGACGGGGTTACGCCGAACATGCTGAACTATTTCGGACGGCCGTATGA
AGGCATCGCCGTGTTCGACGGCAAAAAGATCACTGTAACAGGGACCCTGTGGAACGGCAACAAAATTATC
GACGAGCGCCTGATCACCCCCGACGGCTCCATGCTGTTCCGAGTAACCATCAACAGCTAATCTAGAGGGC
CCGCGGTTCGAAGGTAAGCCTATCCCTAACCCTCTCCTCGGTCTCGATTCTACGCGTACCGGTCATCATC
ACCATCACCATTGAGTTTAAACCCGCTGATCAGCCTCGACTGTGCCTTCTAGTTGCCAGCCATCTGTTGT
TTGCCCCTCCCCCGTGCCTTCCTTGACCCTGGAAGGTGCCACTCCCACTGTCCTTTCCTAATAAAATGAG
GAAATTGCATCGCATTGTCTGAGTAGGTGTCATTCTATTCTGGGGGGTGGGGTGGGGCAGGACAGCAAGG
GGGAGGATTGGGAAGACAATAGCAGGCATGCTGGGGATGCGGTGGGCTCTATGGCTTCTGAGGCGGAAAG
AACCAGCTGGGGCTCTAGGGGGTATCCCC
[124 nt withheld, positions 2200-2323]
C
[91 nt withheld, positions 2325-2415]
A
[49 nt withheld, positions 2417-2465]
CCTTTGACGTTGGAGTCCACGTTCTTT
[37 nt withheld, positions 2493-2529]
ACCCTATCTCGGTCTATTCTTTTGATTTATAAGGGATTTTGCCGATTTCGGCCTATTGGTTAAAAAATGA
GCTGATTTAACAAAAATTTAACGCGAATTAATTCTGTGGAATGTGTGTCAGTTAGGGTGTGGAAAGTCCC
CAGGCTCCCCAGCAGGCAGAAGTATGCAAAGCATGCATCTCAATTAGTCAGCAACCAGGTGTGGAAAGTC
CCCAGGCTCCCCAGCAGGCAGAAGTATGCAAAGCATGCATCTCAATTAGTCAGCAACCATAGTCCCGCCC
CTAACTCCGCCCATCCCGCCCCTAACTCCGCCCAGTTCCGCCCATTCTCCGCCCCATGGCTGACTAATTT
TTTTTATTTATGCAGAGGCCGAGGCCGCCTCTGCCTCTGAGCTATTCCAGAAGTAGTGAGGAGGCTTTTT
TGGAGGCCTAGGCTTTTGCAAAAAGCTCCCGGGAGCTTGTATATCCATTTTCGGATCTGATCAGCACGTG
TTGACAATTAATCATCGGCATAGTATATCGGCATAGTATAATACGACAAGGTGAGGAACTAAACCATGGC
CAAGCCTTTGTCTCAAGAAGAATCCACCCTCATTGAAAGAGCAACGGCTACAATCAACAGCATCCCCATC
TCTGAAGACTACAGCGTCGCCAGCGCAGCTCTCTCTAGCGACGGCCGCATCTTCACTGGTGTCAATGTAT
ATCATTTTACTGGGGGACCTTGTGCAGAACTCGTGGTGCTGGGCACTGCTGCTGCTGCGGCAGCTGGCAA
CCTGACTTGTATCGTCGCGATCGGAAATGAGAACAGGGGCATCTTGAGCCCCTGCGGACGGTGCCGACAG
GTGCTTCTCGATCTGCATCCTGGGATCAAAGCCATAGTGAAGGACAGTGATGGACAGCCGACGGCAGTTG
GGATTCGTGAATTGCTGCCCTCTGGTTATGTGTGGGAGGGCTAAGCACTTCGTGGCCGAGGAGCAGGACT
GACACGTGCTACGAGATTTCGATTCCACCGCCGCCTTCTATGAAAGGTTGGGCTTCGGAATCGTTTTCCG
GGACGCCGGCTGGATGATCCTCCAGCGCGGGGATCTCATGCTGGAGTTCTTCGCCCACCCCAACTTGTTT
ATTGCAGCTTATAATGGTTACAAATAAAGCAATAGCATCACAAATTTCACAAATAAAGCATTTTTTTCAC
TGCATTCTAGTTGTGGTTTGTCCAAACTCATCAATGTATCTTATCATGTCTGTATACCGTCGACCTCTAG
CTAGAGCTTGGCGTAATCATGGTCATAGCTGTTTCCTGTGTGAAATTGTTATCCGCTCACAATTCCACAC
AACATACGAGCCGGAAGCATAAAGTGTAAAGCCTGGGGTGCCTAATGAGTGAGCTAACTCACATTAATTG
CGTTGCGCTCACTGCCCGCTTTCCAGTCGGGAAACCTGTCGTGCCAGCTGCATTAATGAATCGGCCAACG
CGCGGGGAGAGGCGGTTTGCGTATTGGGCGCTCTTCCGCTTCCTCGCTCACTGACTCGCTGCGCTCGGTC
GTTCGGCTGCGGCGAGCGGTATCAGCTCACTCAAAGGCGGTAATACGGTTATCCACAGAATCAGGGGATA
ACGCAGGAAAGAACATGTGAGCAAAAGGCCAGCAAAAGGCCAGGAACCGTAAAAAGGCCGCGTTGCTGGC
GTTTTTCCATAGGCTCCGCCCCCCTGACGAGCATCACAAAAATCGACGCTCAAGTCAGAGGTGGCGAAAC
CCGACAGGACTATAAAGATACCAGGCGTTTCCCCCTGGAAGCTCCCTCGTGCGCTCTCCTGTTCCGACCC
TGCCGCTTACCGGATACCTGTCCGCCTTTCTCCCTTCGGGAAGCGTGGCGCTTTCTCATAGCTCACGCTG
TAGGTATCTCAGTTCGGTGTAGGTCGTTCGCTCCAAGCTGGGCTGTGTGCACGAACCCCCCGTTCAGCCC
GACCGCTGCGCCTTATCCGGTAACTATCGTCTTGAGTCCAACCCGGTAAGACACGACTTATCGCCACTGG
CAGCAGCCACTGGTAACAGGATTAGCAGAGCGAGGTATGTAGGCGGTGCTACAGAGTTCTTGAAGTGGTG
GCCTAACTACGGCTACACTAGAAGAACAGTATTTGGTATCTGCGCTCTGCTGAAGCCAGTTACCTTCGGA
AAAAGAGTTGGTAGCTCTTGATCCGGCAAACAAACCACCGCTGGTAGCGGTGGTTTTTTTGTTTGCAAGC
AGCAGATTACGCGCAGAAAAAAAGGATCTCAAGAAGATCCTTTGATCTTTTCTACGGGGTCTGACGCTCA
GTGGAACGAAAACTCACGTTAAGGGATTTTGGTCATGAGATTATCAAAAAGGATCTTCACCTAGATCCTT
TTAAATTAAAAATGAAGTTTTAAATCAATCTAAAGTATATATGAGTAAACTTGGTCTGACAGTTACCAAT
GCTTAATCAGTGAGGCACCTATCTCAGCGATCTGTCTATTTCGTTCATCCATAGTTGCCTGACTCCCCGT
CGTGTAGATAACTACGATACGGGAGGGCTTACCATCTGGCCCCAGTGCTGCAATGATACCGCGAGACCCA
CGCTCACCGGCTCCAGATTTATCAGCAATAAACCAGCCAGCCGGAAGGGCCGAGCGCAGAAGTGGTCCTG
CAACTTTATCCGCCTCCATCCAGTCTATTAATTGTTGCCGGGAAGCTAGAGTAAGTAGTTCGCCAGTTAA
TAGTTTGCGCAACGTTGTTGCCATTGCTACAGGCATCGTGGTGTCACGCTCGTCGTTTGGTATGGCTTCA
TTCAGCTCCGGTTCCCAACGATCAAGGCGAGTTACATGATCCCCCATGTTGTGCAAAAAAGCGGTTAGCT
CCTTCGGTCCTCCGATCGTTGTCAGAAGTAAGTTGGCCGCAGTGTTATCACTCATGGTTATGGCAGCACT
GCATAATTCTCTTACTGTCATGCCATCCGTAAGATGCTTTTCTGTGACTGGTGAGTACTCAACCAAGTCA
TTCTGAGAATAGTGTATGCGGCGACCGAGTTGCTCTTGCCCGGCGTCAATACGGGATAATACCGCGCCAC
ATAGCAGAACTTTAAAAGTGCTCATCATTGGAAAACGTTCTTCGGGGCGAAAACTCTCAAGGATCTTACC
GCTGTTGAGATCCAGTTCGATGTAACCCACTCGTGCACCCAACTGATCTTCAGCATCTTTTACTTTCACC
AGCGTTTCTGGGTGAGCAAAAACAGGAAGGCAAAATGCCGCAAAAAAGGGAATAAGGGCGACACGGAAAT
GTTGAATACTCATACTCTTCCTTTTTCAATATTATTGAAGCATTTATCAGGGTTATTGTCTCATGAGCGG
ATACATATTTGAATGTATTTAGAAAAATAAACAAATAGGGGTTCCGCGCACATTTCCCCGAAAAGTGCCA
CCTGACGTC
